>Addgene plasmid #120779 | GGE077 | addgene full sequence | sequence record 263165 | Addgene NGS Result
AGCGCCCAATACGCAAACCGCCTCTCCCCGCGCGTTGGCCGATTCATTAATGCAGCTGGCACGACAGGTT
TCCCGACTGGAAAGCGGGCAGTGAGCGCAACGCAATTAATGTGAGTTAGCTCACTCATTAGGCACCCCAG
GCTTTACACTTTATGCTTCCGGCTCGTATGTTGTGTGGAATTGTGAGCGGATAACAATTTCACACAGGAA
ACAGCTATGACCATGATTACGCCAAGCTATTTAGGTGACACTATAGAATACTCAAGCTATGCATCAAGCT
TGGTACCGAGCTCGGATCCACTAGTAACGGCCGCCAGTGTGCTGGAATTCGCCCTTGGTCTCTTAGATTA
CAAGAACAAGTGGTGTCTACCTTCAGCACGTTCGTATTGTTCGACGATAGTGTAGTCTTCGTTGTGAGAG
ATGATGTCCAACTTAGAGTCAACGTAGTAATAGCCTGGCAATTGGACTTGCTTCTTGGCCTTGTAGATAG
ACTTGAATTCGACCAAGTAGTGACCACCGTCCTTCAACTTCAAGGCCTTGTGGATTTCACCCTTCAAGAC
ACCGTCTCTTGGGTACAAACGTTCGGTAGATGGTTCCCAACCCATAGTCTTCTTTTGCATGACTGGACCA
TCAGATGGGAAGTTGACACCAATGAGCTTGACCTTGTAGATGAAACAACCGTCTTGCAAGGAGGAGTCTT
GAGTAACAGTAACAACGCCACCGTCTTCGAAGTTCATGATCCTTTCCCACTTGAAACCTTCTGGGAAGGA
CAACTTCTTGTAGTCTGGAATGTCAGCTGGGTGCTTGACGTAGACCTTAGAACCGTATTGGAATTGTGGA
GACAAGATGTCCCAAGCGAATGGCAGTGGACCACCCTTAGTAACCTTCAACTTAGCTGTTTGAGTACCTT
CATATGGTCTACCCTCACCTTCACCTTCGATTTCGAATTCGTGGCCGTTAACAGTACCTTCCATTTTAAC
CTTGAATCTCATGAATTCAGTGATGACATCTTCAGAAGAAGCACTCATTAGAGACCAAGGGCGAATTCTG
CAGATATCCATCACACTGGCGGCCGCTCGAGCATGCATCTAGAGGGCCCAATTCGCCCTATAGTGAGTCG
TATTACAATTCACTGGCCGTCGTTTTACAACGTCGTGACTGGGAAAACCCTGGCGTTACCCAACTTAATC
GCCTTGCAGCACATCCCCCTTTCGCCAGCTGGCGTAATAGCGAAGAGGCCCGCACCGATCGCCCTTCCCA
ACAGTTGCGCAGCCTATACGTACGGCAGTTTAAGGTTTACACCTATAAAAGAGAGAGCCGTTATCGTCTG
TTTGTGGATGTACAGAGTGATATTATTGACACGCCGGGGCGACGGATGGTGATCCCCCTGGCCAGTGCAC
GTCTGCTGTCAGATAAAGTCTCCCGTGAACTTTACCCGGTGGTGCATATCGGGGATGAAAGCTGGCGCAT
GATGACCACCGATATGGCCAGTGTGCCGGTCTCCGTTATCGGGGAAGAAGTGGCTGATCTCAGCCACCGC
GAAAATGACATCAAAAACGCCATTAACCTGATGTTCTGGGGAATATAAATGTCAGGCATGAGATTATCAA
AAAGGATCTTCACCTAGATCCTTTTCACGTAGAAAGCCAGTCCGCAGAAACGGTGCTGACCCCGGATGAA
TGTCAGCTACTGGGCTATCTGGACAAGGGAAAACGCAAGCGCAAAGAGAAAGCAGGTAGCTTGCAGTGGG
CTTACATGGCGATAGCTAGACTGGGCGGTTTTATGGACAGCAAGCGAACCGGAATTGCCAGCTGGGGCGC
CCTCTGGTAAGGTTGGGAAGCCCTGCAAAGTAAACTGGATGGCTTTCTTGCCGCCAAGGATCTGATGGCG
CAGGGGATCAAGCTCTGATCAAGAGACAGGATGAGGATCGTTTCGCATGATTGAACAAGATGGATTGCAC
GCAGGTTCTCCGGCCGCTTGGGTGGAGAGGCTATTCGGCTATGACTGGGCACAACAGACAATCGGCTGCT
CTGATGCCGCCGTGTTCCGGCTGTCAGCGCAGGGGCGCCCGGTTCTTTTTGTCAAGACCGACCTGTCCGG
TGCCCTGAATGAACTGCAAGACGAGGCAGCGCGGCTATCGTGGCTGGCCACGACGGGCGTTCCTTGCGCA
GCTGTGCTCGACGTTGTCACTGAAGCGGGAAGGGACTGGCTGCTATTGGGCGAAGTGCCGGGGCAGGATC
TCCTGTCATCTCACCTTGCTCCTGCCGAGAAAGTATCCATCATGGCTGATGCAATGCGGCGGCTGCATAC
GCTTGATCCGGCTACCTGCCCATTCGACCACCAAGCGAAACATCGCATCGAGCGAGCACGTACTCGGATG
GAAGCCGGTCTTGTCGATCAGGATGATCTGGACGAAGAGCATCAGGGGCTCGCGCCAGCCGAACTGTTCG
CCAGGCTCAAGGCGAGCATGCCCGACGGCGAGGATCTCGTCGTGACCCATGGCGATGCCTGCTTGCCGAA
TATCATGGTGGAAAATGGCCGCTTTTCTGGATTCATCGACTGTGGCCGGCTGGGTGTGGCGGACCGCTAT
CAGGACATAGCGTTGGCTACCCGTGATATTGCTGAAGAGCTTGGCGGCGAATGGGCTGACCGCTTCCTCG
TGCTTTACGGTATCGCCGCTCCCGATTCGCAGCGCATCGCCTTCTATCGCCTTCTTGACGAGTTCTTCTG
AATTATTAACGCTTACAATTTCCTGATGCGGTATTTTCTCCTTACGCATCTGTGCGGTATTTCACACCGC
ATCAGGTGGCACTTTTCGGGGAAATGTGCGCGGAACCCCTATTTGTTTATTTTTCTAAATACATTCAAAT
ATGTATCCGCTCATGAGACAATAACCCTGATAAATGCTTCAATAATAGCACGTGAGGAGGGCCACCATGG
CCAAGTTGACCAGTGCCGTTCCGGTGCTCACCGCGCGCGACGTCGCCGGAGCGGTCGAGTTCTGGACCGA
CCGGCTCGGGTTCTCCCGGGACTTCGTGGAGGACGACTTCGCCGGTGTGGTCCGGGACGACGTGACCCTG
TTCATCAGCGCGGTCCAGGACCAGGTGGTGCCGGACAACACCCTGGCCTGGGTGTGGGTGCGCGGCCTGG
ACGAGCTGTACGCCGAGTGGTCGGAGGTCGTGTCCACGAACTTCCGGGACGCCTCCGGGCCGGCCATGAC
CGAGATCGGCGAGCAGCCGTGGGGGCGGGAGTTCGCCCTGCGCGACCCGGCCGGCAACTGCGTGCACTTC
GTGGCCGAGGAGCAGGACTGACACGTGCTAAAACTTCATTTTTAATTTAAAAGGATCTAGGTGAAGATCC
TTTTTGATAATCTCATGACCAAAATCCCTTAACGTGAGTTTTCGTTCCACTGAGCGTCAGACCCCGTAGA
AAAGATCAAAGGATCTTCTTGAGATCCTTTTTTTCTGCGCGTAATCTGCTGCTTGCAAACAAAAAAACCA
CCGCTACCAGCGGTGGTTTGTTTGCCGGATCAAGAGCTACCAACTCTTTTTCCGAAGGTAACTGGCTTCA
GCAGAGCGCAGATACCAAATACTGTTCTTCTAGTGTAGCCGTAGTTAGGCCACCACTTCAAGAACTCTGT
AGCACCGCCTACATACCTCGCTCTGCTAATCCTGTTACCAGTGGCTGCTGCCAGTGGCGATAAGTCGTGT
CTTACCGGGTTGGACTCAAGACGATAGTTACCGGATAAGGCGCAGCGGTCGGGCTGAACGGGGGGTTCGT
GCACACAGCCCAGCTTGGAGCGAACGACCTACACCGAACTGAGATACCTACAGCGTGAGCTATGAGAAAG
CGCCACGCTTCCCGAAGGGAGAAAGGCGGACAGGTATCCGGTAAGCGGCAGGGTCGGAACAGGAGAGCGC
ACGAGGGAGCTTCCAGGGGGAAACGCCTGGTATCTTTATAGTCCTGTCGGGTTTCGCCACCTCTGACTTG
AGCGTCGATTTTTGTGATGCTCGTCAGGGGGGCGGAGCCTATGGAAAAACGCCAGCAACGCGGCCTTTTT
ACGGTTCCTGGCCTTTTGCTGGCCTTTTGCTCACATGTTCTTTCCTGCGTTATCCCCTGATTCTGTGGAT
AACCGTATTACCGCCTTTGAGTGAGCTGATACCGCTCGCCGCAGCCGAACGACCGAGCGCAGCGAGTCAG
TGAGCGAGGAAGCGGAAG
Features (pLannotate 1.2.2; 15 found; start..end, strand, type, name):
      2..94      +  CDS            lacI (fragment): lac repressor; lacI; The lac repressor binds to the lac operator to inhibit transcription in E. coli. This inhibition can be relieved by adding lactose or isopropyl-β-D-thiogalactopyranoside (IPTG).
    107..128     +  protein_bind   CAP binding site: CAP binding activates transcription in the presence of cAMP. E. coli catabolite activator protein
    143..173     +  promoter       lac promoter: promoter for the E. coli lac operon
    181..197     +  protein_bind   lac operator: The lac repressor binds to the lac operator to inhibit transcription in E. coli. This inhibition can be relieved by adding lactose or isopropyl-β-D-thiogalactopyranoside (IPTG). lac repressor encoded by lacI
    239..257     +  promoter       SP6 promoter: promoter for bacteriophage SP6 RNA polymerase
    351..1022    -  CDS            DsRed.T4: DsRed.T4 is a basic (constitutively fluorescent) red fluorescent protein published in 2002, derived from Discosoma sp.. It is reported to be a rapidly-maturing tetramer.
   1107..1125    -  promoter       T7 promoter: promoter for bacteriophage T7 RNA polymerase
   1128..1275    +  CDS            lacZα (fragment): LacZα fragment of β-galactosidase; lacZ fragment
   1285..1588    +  CDS            ccdB (fragment): CcdB, a bacterial toxin that poisons DNA gyrase; ccdB; Plasmids containing the ccdB gene cannot be propagated in standard E. coli strains.
   1636..1905    +  CDS            tnpA (fragment): TN5P_ECOLX - Also known as tnp. Experimental evidence at protein level: Swiss-Prot protein existence level 1. Mediates transposition of transposon Tn5 by a 'cut and paste' mechanism. First, the monomeric transposase binds the 19 bp inverted DNA repeats flanking the transposon. Then, dimerization of the DNA- bound transposase creates a synaptic DNA complex. After nicking of the first DNA strand, excision of the transposon proceeds through a series of intermediates. The transposase then mediates the insertion of the transposon at a new site by strand transfer. The activity of the wild- type tran
   1937..2731    +  CDS            NeoR/KanR: aminoglycoside phosphotransferase from Tn5; aph(3')-II (or nptII); confers resistance to neomycin, kanamycin, and G418 (Geneticin®)
   2752..2802    -  misc_feature   bom (fragment): basis of mobility region from pBR322
   2829..2917    +  promoter       AmpR promoter (fragment): bla
   2937..3311    +  CDS            BleoR: antibiotic-binding protein; Sh ble from Streptoalloteichus hindustanus; confers resistance to bleomycin, phleomycin, and Zeocin™
   3449..4037    +  rep_origin     ori: high-copy-number ColE1/pMB1/pBR322/pUC origin of replication
