[The description below was written by a language model from this plasmid's Addgene catalogue record and pLannotate feature annotations shown in this document.]
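Description:
GGE077 is a part-donor plasmid from a modular Golden Gate toolkit for building expression plasmids for the oleaginous yeast Yarrowia lipolytica. It is a bacterial cloning/assembly vector rather than a yeast expression vector. The part was TOPO-cloned into a backbone recorded as pCR4Blunt-TOPO, and the plasmid is propagated in E. coli at high copy from a ColE1/pUC-type origin under kanamycin selection, which is provided by the Tn5-derived NeoR/KanR aminoglycoside phosphotransferase gene. The sequenced plasmid is about 4.2 kb. The annotation also detects a BleoR (Sh ble) open reading frame downstream of an AmpR promoter fragment, although the catalogue lists only kanamycin as the selection. No yeast origin, yeast marker or yeast promoter is annotated.

The insert, G1_RedStarII, is a synthetic fragment of 686 bp carrying the coding sequence of the red fluorescent protein RedStarII, formatted for "position 1", the first gene slot in the toolkit's assembly scheme. The annotation software labels this reading frame DsRed.T4, a rapidly maturing tetrameric Discosoma red fluorescent protein, which suggests a closely related DsRed-family sequence. It lies in reverse orientation between SP6 and T7 phage promoters in the cloning region. That region sits downstream of the lac promoter/operator and interrupts a lacZα–ccdB fusion, the arrangement that gives TOPO vectors positive selection for insert-bearing clones. The Golden Gate restriction sites and overhangs that define the part's position are not annotated in the feature table. In use, the coding sequence would be released and combined with promoter, terminator, marker and backbone parts from the same toolkit to produce a Y. lipolytica construct expressing a red fluorescent reporter.
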