Addgene plasmid #120779: GGE077
Purpose: Part of GoldenGate Yarrowia lipolytica toolkit for assembling an expression plasmid for Y. lipolytic yeast. Coding sequence of fluorescent protein in position 1 (G1_RedStarII)
Depositing lab: Tristan Rossignol. Depositing organization: INRAE Jouy-en-Josas. Publication: A modular Golden Gate toolkit for Yarrowia lipolytica synthetic biology. Larroude M, Park YK, Soudier P, Kubiak M, Nicaud JM, Rossignol T. Microb Biotechnol. 2019 May 31. doi: 10.1111/1751-7915.13427. PubMed 31148366.
Backbone
  Vector backbone: pCR4Blunt-TOPO
  Vector type: Cloning/assembly plasmid
Growth in bacteria
  Bacterial resistance: Kanamycin, 50 μg/mL
  Growth temperature: 37°C
  Growth strain: DH5alpha
  Copy number: High Copy
Gene/Insert
  Gene/Insert name: G1_RedStarII
  Species: Synthetic
  Insert size (bp): 686
  Cloning method: TOPO Cloning
Terms and licenses: Academic/Nonprofit Terms; Industry Terms: Not Available to Industry
How to cite: GGE077 was a gift from Tristan Rossignol (Addgene plasmid # 120779 ; http://n2t.net/addgene:120779 ; RRID:Addgene_120779)
