>Addgene plasmid #120779 | GGE077 | depositor partial sequence | sequence record 229389 | G1_RedStarII
GGTCTCTAATGAGTGCTTCTTCTGAAGATGTCATCACTGAATTCATGAGATTCAAGGTTAAAATGGAAGG
TACTGTTAACGGCCACGAATTCGAAATCGAAGGTGAAGGTGAGGGTAGACCATATGAAGGTACTCAAACA
GCTAAGTTGAAGGTTACTAAGGGTGGTCCACTGCCATTCGCTTGGGACATCTTGTCTCCACAATTCCAAT
ACGGTTCTAAGGTCTACGTCAAGCACCCAGCTGACATTCCAGACTACAAGAAGTTGTCCTTCCCAGAAGG
TTTCAAGTGGGAAAGGATCATGAACTTCGAAGACGGTGGCGTTGTTACTGTTACTCAAGACTCCTCCTTG
CAAGACGGTTGTTTCATCTACAAGGTCAAGCTCATTGGTGTCAACTTCCCATCTGATGGTCCAGTCATGC
AAAAGAAGACTATGGGTTGGGAACCATCTACCGAACGTTTGTACCCAAGAGACGGTGTCTTGAAGGGTGA
AATCCACAAGGCCTTGAAGTTGAAGGACGGTGGTCACTACTTGGTCGAATTCAAGTCTATCTACAAGGCC
AAGAAGCAAGTCCAATTGCCAGGCTATTACTACGTTGACTCTAAGTTGGACATCATCTCTCACAACGAAG
ACTACACTATCGTCGAACAATACGAACGTGCTGAAGGTAGACACCACTTGTTCTTGTAATCTAAGAGACC
